>Addgene plasmid #8526 | HOXB4 (human) HA-TAT-tag pET | addgene partial sequence | sequence record 17380 | 8526 with T7-terminal
AGCCGGATCTCAGTGGTGGTGGTGGTGGTGCTCGAGTGCGGCCGCAAGCTTCCCCTCCCCCTCTTCTGCG
TTTATTCGTATATAAAGTGTGGGGGAGGGCAGATAGATTTTTCCGGGGCCCAGGCCCCAGGGCCCCCTCC
TGTCCCCCCACCCCATCCCCTGCACTCACTGCCCACCCCCACCCCGAGGTTCGTGGCTCCCGCGTGCGGG
GGCACTAGAGCGCGCGGGGGCCTCCATTGGGCCGGCCAGGGGGCCCTCCGGCTGAGCCTGCCGCACCACC
CGAGCGGATCTTGGTGTTGGGCAACTTGTGGTCTTTTTTCCACTTCATGCGCCGGTTCTGGAACCAGATC
TTGATCTGGCGCTCGGAGAGGCAGAGCGCGTGGGCGATCTCCACCCTCCGGCGCCGTGTCAGGTAGCGGT
TGTAGTGAAATTCCTTCTCCAGCTCCAAGACCTGCTGGCGCGTGTAGGCGGTCCGAGAGCGCTTGGGCTC
CCCGCCGGCGTAATTGGGGTTTACCGTGCTCAGTGAACTTTGCGCATCCAGGGGTAGACGACGGGCTCTT
TGCACGCGGAGTGGGACGGGCTGGGGTGCAGGGGGTTCTGGGCGCAGGGAGGCGGCGGGGGGCTGCTGCT
GACCGCCTCGCAGCGCTGGCCGGGCTCCGGGAGGAGGGCCCCGGCGGGTGGCGGCGCAGGAGCCCGAGGG
GACAGACCGGGCGGTGGCGGGGGCGGCGGGGGTGGTGGC
