[The description below was written by a language model from this plasmid's Addgene catalogue record.]
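Description:
HOXB4 (human) HA-TAT-tag pET is a bacterial expression plasmid built on the Novagen pET28 backbone (about 5.4 kb without insert). It confers kanamycin resistance and is recorded as high copy, with propagation in a cloning strain such as DH5alpha. No feature table accompanies the record, so individual backbone elements are not itemised. The listing of T7 as the 5′ sequencing primer fits the usual pET arrangement, in which the insert sits downstream of a T7 promoter and is expressed in a host that supplies T7 RNA polymerase.

The payload is a roughly 959 bp insert encoding human HOXB4 (also known as HOX2F or HOX2.6), a homeobox transcription factor, cloned between XbaI and HindIII sites that both remain intact. According to the record, the T7 and His tags normally provided by pET28 were replaced with an HA epitope tag, which is fused to the N terminus of HOXB4 and allows immunodetection or immunoaffinity capture of the protein. Standard nickel-affinity purification would therefore not be expected to apply. The plasmid name also indicates a TAT tag, which usually refers to the HIV TAT protein transduction domain used to carry recombinant proteins across cell membranes. However, the catalogue fields list only HA as a tag and do not describe the TAT element or its position.

The record does not state a specific application. The design suggests production of recombinant tagged HOXB4 in E. coli, possibly as a cell-permeable protein. The associated publication concerns homeobox gene expression in human hematopoietic cell lines, and part of the plasmid derives from another laboratory's construct.
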