Addgene plasmid #8526: HOXB4 (human) HA-TAT-tag pET
Depositing lab: Corey Largman. Depositing organization: San Francisco VA Health Care System. Publication: Lineage-restricted expression of homeobox-containing genes in human hematopoietic cell lines. Shen WF, Largman C, Lowney P, Corral JC, Detmer K, Hauser CA, Simonitch TA, Hack FM, Lawrence HJ. Proc Natl Acad Sci U S A 1989 Nov;86(21):8536-40. 10.1073/pnas.86.21.8536 PubMed 2573064.
Backbone
  Vector backbone: pET28
  Backbone manufacturer: Novagen
  Backbone size w/o insert (bp): 5400
  Vector type: Bacterial Expression
Growth in bacteria
  Bacterial resistance: Kanamycin, 50 μg/mL
  Growth temperature: 37°C
  Growth strain: DH5alpha
  Copy number: High Copy
Gene/Insert
  Gene/Insert name: HOXB4 (alt names: HOX2F; HOX2.6)
  Species: H. sapiens (human)
  Insert size (bp): 959
  Mutation: replace T7 and HIS tags of pET with an HA tag;
  GenBank ID: NM_024015
  Entrez Gene: HOXB4 (a.k.a. HOX-2.6, HOX2, HOX2F)
  Tag / fusion protein: HA (N terminal on insert)
  Cloning method: Restriction Enzyme; 5′ cloning site XbaI (not destroyed); 3′ cloning site HindIII (not destroyed)
  Sequencing primers: 5′ T7
Resource information
  A portion of this plasmid was derived from a plasmid made by: Edoardo Boncinelli
Terms and licenses: Academic/Nonprofit Terms; Industry Terms: Not Available to Industry
How to cite: HOXB4 (human) HA-TAT-tag pET was a gift from Corey Largman (Addgene plasmid # 8526 ; http://n2t.net/addgene:8526 ; RRID:Addgene_8526)
